Addgene plasmid #39755: KHBD00749
Depositing lab: Bart Deplancke. Depositing organization: Swiss Federal Institute of Technology (EPFL). Publication: Automated protein-DNA interaction screening of Drosophila regulatory elements. Korneel Hens, Jean-Daniel Feuz, Alina Isakova, Antonina Lagovitina, Andreas Massouras, Julien Bryois, Patrick Callaerts, Susan E. Celniker, Bart Deplancke. Nat Methods. 2011 Oct 30;8(12):1065-70. 10.1038/nmeth.1763 PubMed 22037703.
Backbone
  Vector backbone: pDONR221
  Backbone manufacturer: Invitrogen
  Backbone size w/o insert (bp): 2536
  Vector type: Gateway DONR vector
Growth in bacteria
  Bacterial resistance: Kanamycin, 50 μg/mL
  Growth temperature: 37°C
  Growth strain: DH5alpha
  Copy number: High Copy
Gene/Insert
  Gene/Insert name: CG15455 (alt name: FBgn0031121)
  Species: D. melanogaster (fly)
  Insert size (bp): 918
  Entrez Gene: RunxB (a.k.a. Dmel_CG42267, CG15454, CG15455, CG42267, Dmel\CG42267, Dmel_CG15454, Dmel_CG15455)
  Promoter: none
  Cloning method: Gateway Cloning
  Sequencing primers: 5′ M13-F20; 3′ M13R
Terms and licenses: Academic/Nonprofit Terms; Industry Terms: Not Available to Industry
Depositor comments: Please note that the ORFs in this collection were cloned open-ended (without a stop codon).
How to cite: KHBD00749 was a gift from Bart Deplancke (Addgene plasmid # 39755 ; http://n2t.net/addgene:39755 ; RRID:Addgene_39755)
