[The description below was written by a language model from this plasmid's Addgene catalogue record.]
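Description:
KHBD00749 is a Gateway entry clone built in the pDONR221 backbone (Invitrogen), carrying an open reading frame from Drosophila melanogaster. It is a bacterial cloning plasmid rather than an expression vector. It is maintained at high copy number in E. coli and selected with kanamycin. The backbone without insert is recorded as 2536 bp. No feature table is provided, so the positions of individual elements cannot be described. As a product of Gateway recombination into a DONR vector, the insert would be expected to be flanked by attL recombination sites, with M13 forward and reverse priming sites on either side for sequence verification.

The 918 bp insert is annotated as CG15455 (FBgn0031121). This gene model is now linked in Entrez Gene to RunxB (CG42267), which also absorbs the former CG15454 annotation. The record lists no promoter, consistent with an entry clone, so the ORF is not meant to be expressed from this plasmid. Instead, it serves as a source from which the coding sequence can be moved by LR recombination into destination vectors that supply promoters and tags. The depositor notes that ORFs in this collection were cloned open-ended, without a stop codon, which permits in-frame C-terminal fusions after transfer.

The associated publication concerns automated screening of protein–DNA interactions at Drosophila regulatory elements. This suggests the clone belongs to a larger ORF resource made for such interaction assays, although the record does not specify which destination vectors or assays were used with this particular clone.
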