>Addgene plasmid #39755 | KHBD00749 | depositor partial sequence | sequence record 50195 | KHBD00749 sequence 918 bps
ATGCACATTTCTGCTGAGGTCAGTTCGACCACCTCAAATCAAATACAGCAACAGCAGCAGCAACATCAGC
AGCAGCAGCAACATCAGTTGTTGCAGCACCAGCAACAACAGACAGCAACAACGACCACAACGAAGCGGCG
GAATGCTGAGTCCTCTGCCAGCAGCAATAACAACAACAACAACAATACCAGCACCACCAACAATAATAAT
ACTAACAATAACAACAACAGCACCACGAACAACAACAACAACAACAATAATAATAATGTTAAAACAAAGC
CCGTGGACACGAGTCCCTACTTAACCCCCGAGAATCTCATCGAGCGCACCGTCGACGTCCTGCTCGCCGA
ACATCCTGGCGAGCTGGTCAAGACGGGATCTCCACATGTGGTCTGCACCACATTGCCCACGCACTGGCGC
TCAAACAAAACTCTACCGATCGCCTTCAAGGTTTTGGCACTGGGCGAGGTCATGGATGGCACTATAGTCA
CCATTCGAGCCGGAAACGATGAGAACTTCTGCGGGGAACTGAGAAACTGCACGGCCGTGATGAAAAATCA
GGTGGCCAAGTTCAATGATCTGCGGTTCGTGGGCAGAAGCGGAAGGGGCAAGAGCTTCACACTGACGATT
GTCATCTCAACGAACCCCATCCAGATAGCCACCTACACCAAGGCCATCAAGGTGACCGTGGATGGGCCGA
GGGAACCAAGATCGAAGGTGCGACACCAGGGATTCCATCCGTTCGCCTTTGGGCCGCAACGTTTCGGACC
GGATCCACTTATGGCCGGATTGCCCTTCAAGTTGCCAGGTAAGCGGAAAAGGTGGAGGAGATTCCGGGGG
AATCAGGGATTCGGAAGGCTTAAGCGCAAACATCGCCGCCACACTGAGAGAAATTCGGGCTATTCGATTA
GTCTAAAA
