>Addgene plasmid #39755 | KHBD00749 | addgene partial sequence | sequence record 52421 | M13Rev
AATAATGATTTTATTTTGACTGATAGTGACCTGTTCGTTGCAACAAATTGATAAGCAATGCTTTCTTATA
ATGCCAACTTTGTACAAGAAAGTTGGCAATTTTAGACTAATCGAATAGCCCGAATTTCTCTCAGTGTGGC
GGCGATGTTTGCGCTTAAGCCTTCCGAATCCCTGATTCCCCCGGAATCTCCTCCACCTTTTCCGCTTACC
TGGCAACTTGAAGGGCAATCCGGCCATAAGTGGATCCGGTCCGAAACGTTGCGGCCCAAAGGCGAACGGA
TGGAATCCCTGGTGTCGCACCTTCGATCTTGGTTCCCTCGGCCCATCCACGGTCACCTTGATGGCCTTGG
TGTAGGTGGCTATCTGGATGGGGTTCGTTGAGATGACAATCGTCAGTGTGAAGCTCTTGCCCCTTCCGCT
TCTGCCCACGAACCGCAGATCATTGAACTTGGCCACCTGATTTTTCATCACGGCCGTGCAGTTTCTCAGT
TCCCCGCAGAAGTTCTCATCGTTTCCGGCTCGAATGGTGACTATAGTGCCATCCATGACCTCGCCCAGTG
CCAAAACCTTGAAGGCGATCGGTAGAGTTTTATTTGAGCGCCAGTGCGTGGGCAATGTGGTGCAGACCAC
ATGTGGAGATCCCGTCTTGACCAGCTCGCCAGGATGTTCGGCGAGCAGGACGTCGACGGTGCGCTCGATG
AGATTCTCGGGGGTTAAGTAGGGACTCGTGTCCACGGGCTTTGTTTTAACATTATTATTATTGTTGTTGT
TGTTGTTGTTCGTGGTGCTGTTGTTGTTATTGTTAGTATTATTATTGTTGGTGGTGCTGGTATTGTTGTT
GTTGTTGTTATTGCTGCTGGCAGAGGACTCAGCATTCCGCCGCTTCGTTGTGGTCGTTGTTGCTGTCTGT
TGTTGCTGGTGCTGCAAC
